>Addgene plasmid #131955 | pDONR221_SLC10A5 | addgene full sequence | sequence record 260084 | Addgene NGS Result
CTTTCCTGCGTTATCCCCTGATTCTGTGGATAACCGTATTACCGCCTTTGAGTGAGCTGATACCGCTCGC
CGCAGCCGAACGACCGAGCGCAGCGAGTCAGTGAGCGAGGAAGCGGAAGAGCGCCCAATACGCAAACCGC
CTCTCCCCGCGCGTTGGCCGATTCATTAATGCAGCTGGCACGACAGGTTTCCCGACTGGAAAGCGGGCAG
TGAGCGCAACGCAATTAATACGCGTACCGCTAGCCAGGAAGAGTTTGTAGAAACGCAAAAAGGCCATCCG
TCAGGATGGCCTTCTGCTTAGTTTGATGCCTGGCAGTTTATGGCGGGCGTCCTGCCCGCCACCCTCCGGG
CCGTTGCTTCACAACGTTCAAATCCGCTCCCGGCGGATTTGTCCTACTCAGGAGAGCGTTCACCGACAAA
CAACAGATAAAACGAAAGGCCCAGTCTTCCGACTGAGCCTTTCGTTTTATTTGATGCCTGGCAGTTCCCT
ACTCTCGCGTTAACGCTAGCATGGATGTTTTCCCAGTCACGACGTTGTAAAACGACGGCCAGTCTTAAGC
TCGGGCCCCAAATAATGATTTTATTTTGACTGATAGTGACCTGTTCGTTGCAACACATTGATGAGCAATG
CTTTTTTATAATGCCAACTTTGTACAAAAAAGCAGGCTCCACCATGATCAGGAAGCTGTTCATCGTGCTG
CTGCTGCTGCTGGTGACAATCGAGGAGGCCCGCATGAGCTCCCTGAGCTTTCTGAACATCGAGAAGACAG
AGATCCTGTTCTTTACCAAGACAGAGGAGACCATCCTGGTGTCTAGCTCCTACGAGAACAAGCGGCCCAA
TTCTAGCCACCTGTTCGTGAAGATCGAGGACCCTAAGATCCTGCAGATGGTGAATGTGGCCAAGAAGATC
TCCTCTGACGCCACAAACTTTACCATCAATCTGGTGACCGATGAGGAGGGCGAGACAAACGTGACCATCC
AGCTGTGGGATAGCGAGGGCAGGCAGGAGCGCCTGATCGAGGAGATCAAGAATGTGAAGGTGAAGGTGCT
GAAGCAGAAGGACTCCCTGCTGCAGGCCCCAATGCACATCGATCGGAACATCCTGATGCTGATCCTGCCC
CTGATCCTGCTGAATAAGTGCGCCTTCGGCTGTAAGATCGAGCTGCAGCTGTTTCAGACAGTGTGGAAGA
GACCACTGCCTGTGATCCTGGGAGCAGTGACCCAGTTCTTTCTGATGCCTTTCTGCGGCTTTCTGCTGTC
TCAGATCGTGGCCCTGCCAGAGGCACAGGCCTTCGGCGTGGTCATGACCTGCACATGTCCAGGAGGAGGA
GGAGGATATCTGTTCGCACTGCTGCTGGACGGCGACTTCACCCTGGCCATCCTGATGACCTGTACAAGCA
CCCTGCTGGCCCTGATCATGATGCCCGTGAACAGCTACATCTATTCCAGGATCCTGGGCCTGTCCGGCAC
ATTCCACATCCCCGTGAGCAAGATCGTGAGCACCCTGCTGTTTATCCTGGTGCCAGTGTCTATCGGCATC
GTGATCAAGCACCGCATCCCCGAGAAGGCCTCTTTCCTGGAGCGGATCATCAGACCTCTGAGCTTCATCC
TGATGTTTGTGGGCATCTACCTGACATTCACCGTGGGCCTGGTGTTTCTGAAGACAGACAATCTGGAAGT
GATCCTGCTGGGACTGCTGGTGCCCGCCCTGGGCCTGCTGTTCGGCTATTCCTTTGCCAAGGTGTGCACA
CTGCCACTGCCCGTGTGCAAGACCGTGGCCATCGAGAGCGGCATGCTGAACTCCTTCCTGGCCCTGGCCG
TGATCCAGCTGTCCTTTCCTCAGTCTAAGGCCAATCTGGCATCCGTGGCACCATTCACCGTGGCAATGTG
CTCTGGCTGTGAGATGCTGCTGATCATCCTGGTGTACAAGGCCAAGAAGAGATGCATCTTCTTTCTGCAG
GATAAGCGGAAGAGAAACTTTCTGATCGACCCAGCTTTCTTGTACAAAGTTGGCATTATAAGAAAGCATT
GCTTATCAATTTGTTGCAACGAACAGGTCACTATCAGTCAAAATAAAATCATTATTTGCCATCCAGCTGA
TATCCCCTATAGTGAGTCGTATTACATGGTCATAGCTGTTTCCTGGCAGCTCTGGCCCGTGTCTCAAAAT
CTCTGATGTTACATTGCACAAGATAAAAATATATCATCATGAACAATAAAACTGTCTGCTTACATAAACA
GTAATACAAGGGGTGTTATGAGCCATATTCAACGGGAAACGTCGAGGCCGCGATTAAATTCCAACATGGA
TGCTGATTTATATGGGTATAAATGGGCTCGCGATAATGTCGGGCAATCAGGTGCGACAATCTATCGCTTG
TATGGGAAGCCCGATGCGCCAGAGTTGTTTCTGAAACATGGCAAAGGTAGCGTTGCCAATGATGTTACAG
ATGAGATGGTCAGACTAAACTGGCTGACGGAATTTATGCCTCTTCCGACCATCAAGCATTTTATCCGTAC
TCCTGATGATGCATGGTTACTCACCACTGCGATCCCCGGAAAAACAGCATTCCAGGTATTAGAAGAATAT
CCTGATTCAGGTGAAAATATTGTTGATGCGCTGGCAGTGTTCCTGCGCCGGTTGCATTCGATTCCTGTTT
GTAATTGTCCTTTTAACAGCGATCGCGTATTTCGTCTCGCTCAGGCGCAATCACGAATGAATAACGGTTT
GGTTGATGCGAGTGATTTTGATGACGAGCGTAATGGCTGGCCTGTTGAACAAGTCTGGAAAGAAATGCAT
AAACTTTTGCCATTCTCACCGGATTCAGTCGTCACTCATGGTGATTTCTCACTTGATAACCTTATTTTTG
ACGAGGGGAAATTAATAGGTTGTATTGATGTTGGACGAGTCGGAATCGCAGACCGATACCAGGATCTTGC
CATCCTATGGAACTGCCTCGGTGAGTTTTCTCCTTCATTACAGAAACGGCTTTTTCAAAAATATGGTATT
GATAATCCTGATATGAATAAATTGCAGTTTCATTTGATGCTCGATGAGTTTTTCTAATCAGAATTGGTTA
ATTGGTTGTAACACTGGCAGAGCATTACGCTGACTTGACGGGACGGCGCAAGCTCATGACCAAAATCCCT
TAACGTGAGTTACGCGTCGTTCCACTGAGCGTCAGACCCCGTAGAAAAGATCAAAGGATCTTCTTGAGAT
CCTTTTTTTCTGCGCGTAATCTGCTGCTTGCAAACAAAAAAACCACCGCTACCAGCGGTGGTTTGTTTGC
CGGATCAAGAGCTACCAACTCTTTTTCCGAAGGTAACTGGCTTCAGCAGAGCGCAGATACCAAATACTGT
TCTTCTAGTGTAGCCGTAGTTAGGCCACCACTTCAAGAACTCTGTAGCACCGCCTACATACCTCGCTCTG
CTAATCCTGTTACCAGTGGCTGCTGCCAGTGGCGATAAGTCGTGTCTTACCGGGTTGGACTCAAGACGAT
AGTTACCGGATAAGGCGCAGCGGTCGGGCTGAACGGGGGGTTCGTGCACACAGCCCAGCTTGGAGCGAAC
GACCTACACCGAACTGAGATACCTACAGCGTGAGCTATGAGAAAGCGCCACGCTTCCCGAAGGGAGAAAG
GCGGACAGGTATCCGGTAAGCGGCAGGGTCGGAACAGGAGAGCGCACGAGGGAGCTTCCAGGGGGAAACG
CCTGGTATCTTTATAGTCCTGTCGGGTTTCGCCACCTCTGACTTGAGCGTCGATTTTTGTGATGCTCGTC
AGGGGGGCGGAGCCTATGGAAAAACGCCAGCAACGCGGCCTTTTTACGGTTCCTGGCCTTTTGCTGGCCT
TTTGCTCACATGTT
Features (pLannotate 1.2.2; 10 found; start..end, strand, type, name):
    121..213     +  CDS            lacI (fragment): lac repressor; lacI; The lac repressor binds to the lac operator to inhibit transcription in E. coli. This inhibition can be relieved by adding lactose or isopropyl-β-D-thiogalactopyranoside (IPTG).
    268..295     -  terminator     rrnB T2 terminator: transcription terminator T2 from the E. coli rrnB gene
    427..470     +  terminator     rrnB T1 terminator: Escherichia coli rrnB; transcription terminator T1 from the E. coli rrnB gene
    517..553     -  CDS            lacZα (fragment): LacZα fragment of β-galactosidase; lacZ fragment
    569..668     +  protein_bind   attL1: mutant version of attL; recombination site for the Gateway® LR reaction LR Clonase™
    674..1987    +  CDS            SLC10A5: NTCP5_HUMAN - Experimental evidence at transcript level: Swiss-Prot protein existence level 2. From Homo sapiens (Human).
   1989..2088    -  protein_bind   attL2: mutant version of attL; recombination site for the Gateway® LR reaction LR Clonase™
   2106..2124    -  promoter       T7 promoter: promoter for bacteriophage T7 RNA polymerase
   2258..3067    +  CDS            KanR: aminoglycoside phosphotransferase; aph(3')-Ia; confers resistance to kanamycin in bacteria or G418 (Geneticin®) in eukaryotes
   3214..3802    +  rep_origin     ori: high-copy-number ColE1/pMB1/pBR322/pUC origin of replication
