[The description below was written by a language model from this plasmid's Addgene catalogue record and pLannotate feature annotations shown in this document.]
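Description:
pDONR221_SLC10A5 is a Gateway entry clone built on the pDONR221 backbone and carrying a codon-optimized open reading frame for human SLC10A5 (also known as P5), a member of the solute carrier family 10 of sodium/bile acid cotransporter-like proteins. The sequenced plasmid is about 3.9 kb. It is maintained in E. coli through a high-copy ColE1/pUC-type origin of replication and selected with kanamycin via an aminoglycoside phosphotransferase (KanR) gene.

The 1,314 bp SLC10A5 coding sequence sits between attL1 and attL2 recombination sites, so an LR Clonase reaction can transfer it directionally and in frame into any attR-containing destination vector. Although the catalogue lists the vector type as mammalian expression, the feature table shows no eukaryotic promoter or polyadenylation signal next to the insert, so expression depends on the regulatory elements, tags and markers supplied by the chosen destination vector. No epitope tags or reporters are annotated on the ORF. Upstream of attL1, the rrnB T1 and T2 transcription terminators insulate the insert from read-through transcription in bacteria. A T7 promoter lies beyond attL2 on the opposite strand, oriented back toward the insert. The short lacI and lacZα fragments are backbone remnants with no evident functional role, and M13 forward and reverse primer sites flank the cassette for sequence verification.

The plasmid belongs to a consortium-generated collection of SLC transporter clones created to support systematic study of solute carriers and their potential as drug targets. It serves as a source clone for subcloning SLC10A5 into custom expression vectors.
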