Addgene plasmid #131955: pDONR221_SLC10A5
Purpose: Gateway entry clone with codon-optimized ORF sequence for subcloning into custom expression vectors
Depositing lab: RESOLUTE Consortium & Giulio Superti-Furga. Depositing organization: CeMM Research Center for Molecular Medicine. Publication: The RESOLUTE consortium: unlocking SLC transporters for drug discovery. Superti-Furga G, Lackner D, Wiedmer T, Ingles-Prieto A, Barbosa B, Girardi E, Goldmann U, Gurtl B, Klavins K, Klimek C, Lindinger S, Lineiro-Retes E, Muller AC, Onstein S, Redinger G, Reil D, Sedlyarov V, Wolf G, Crawford M, Everley R, ... Steppan CM. Nat Rev Drug Discov. 2020 Jul;19(7):429-430. doi: 10.1038/d41573-020-00056-6. PubMed 32265506.
Backbone
  Vector backbone: pDONR221
  Backbone manufacturer: Thermo Fisher Scientific
  Backbone size w/o insert (bp): 2550
  Vector type: Mammalian Expression
Growth in bacteria
  Bacterial resistance: Kanamycin, 50 μg/mL
  Growth temperature: 37°C
  Growth strain: Stbl3
  Copy number: High Copy
Gene/Insert
  Gene/Insert name: SLC10A5
  Species: H. sapiens (human)
  Insert size (bp): 1314
  Entrez Gene: SLC10A5 (a.k.a. P5)
  Cloning method: Gateway Cloning
  Sequencing primers: 5′ M13-fwd; 3′ M13-rev
Terms and licenses: Academic/Nonprofit Terms; Industry Terms
Depositor comments: For more information on the full Resolute plasmid collection, please see www.addgene.org/depositor-collections/re-solute/. Please provide your feedback on this plasmid to the RESOLUTE consortium by filling out their RESOLUTE repository feedback form: https://forms.office.com/Pages/ResponsePage.aspx?id=0e05yklzmkS7rjFGQL4N7z4feCLQvEJAmVcOCM_u885UN1JJRko0Ukg4TVQwNTZLOUxPQVJWT1NHUCQlQCN0PWcu
How to cite: pDONR221_SLC10A5 was a gift from RESOLUTE Consortium & Giulio Superti-Furga (Addgene plasmid # 131955 ; http://n2t.net/addgene:131955 ; RRID:Addgene_131955)
