>Addgene plasmid #131955 | pDONR221_SLC10A5 | depositor partial sequence | sequence record 253310 | Codon-optimized ORF of SLC10A5
ATGATCAGGAAGCTGTTCATCGTGCTGCTGCTGCTGCTGGTGACAATCGAGGAGGCCCGCATGAGCTCCC
TGAGCTTTCTGAACATCGAGAAGACAGAGATCCTGTTCTTTACCAAGACAGAGGAGACCATCCTGGTGTC
TAGCTCCTACGAGAACAAGCGGCCCAATTCTAGCCACCTGTTCGTGAAGATCGAGGACCCTAAGATCCTG
CAGATGGTGAATGTGGCCAAGAAGATCTCCTCTGACGCCACAAACTTTACCATCAATCTGGTGACCGATG
AGGAGGGCGAGACAAACGTGACCATCCAGCTGTGGGATAGCGAGGGCAGGCAGGAGCGCCTGATCGAGGA
GATCAAGAATGTGAAGGTGAAGGTGCTGAAGCAGAAGGACTCCCTGCTGCAGGCCCCAATGCACATCGAT
CGGAACATCCTGATGCTGATCCTGCCCCTGATCCTGCTGAATAAGTGCGCCTTCGGCTGTAAGATCGAGC
TGCAGCTGTTTCAGACAGTGTGGAAGAGACCACTGCCTGTGATCCTGGGAGCAGTGACCCAGTTCTTTCT
GATGCCTTTCTGCGGCTTTCTGCTGTCTCAGATCGTGGCCCTGCCAGAGGCACAGGCCTTCGGCGTGGTC
ATGACCTGCACATGTCCAGGAGGAGGAGGAGGATATCTGTTCGCACTGCTGCTGGACGGCGACTTCACCC
TGGCCATCCTGATGACCTGTACAAGCACCCTGCTGGCCCTGATCATGATGCCCGTGAACAGCTACATCTA
TTCCAGGATCCTGGGCCTGTCCGGCACATTCCACATCCCCGTGAGCAAGATCGTGAGCACCCTGCTGTTT
ATCCTGGTGCCAGTGTCTATCGGCATCGTGATCAAGCACCGCATCCCCGAGAAGGCCTCTTTCCTGGAGC
GGATCATCAGACCTCTGAGCTTCATCCTGATGTTTGTGGGCATCTACCTGACATTCACCGTGGGCCTGGT
GTTTCTGAAGACAGACAATCTGGAAGTGATCCTGCTGGGACTGCTGGTGCCCGCCCTGGGCCTGCTGTTC
GGCTATTCCTTTGCCAAGGTGTGCACACTGCCACTGCCCGTGTGCAAGACCGTGGCCATCGAGAGCGGCA
TGCTGAACTCCTTCCTGGCCCTGGCCGTGATCCAGCTGTCCTTTCCTCAGTCTAAGGCCAATCTGGCATC
CGTGGCACCATTCACCGTGGCAATGTGCTCTGGCTGTGAGATGCTGCTGATCATCCTGGTGTACAAGGCC
AAGAAGAGATGCATCTTCTTTCTGCAGGATAAGCGGAAGAGAAACTTTCTGATC
